>Addgene plasmid #197006 | pCDNA4/TO-SPOP-myc (R354H) | addgene full sequence | sequence record 390474 | Addgene NGS Result
GACGGATCGGGAGATCTCCCGATCCCCTATGGTGCACTCTCAGTACAATCTGCTCTGATGCCGCATAGTT
AAGCCAGTATCTGCTCCCTGCTTGTGTGTTGGAGGTCGCTGAGTAGTGCGCGAGCAAAATTTAAGCTACA
ACAAGGCAAGGCTTGACCGACAATTGCATGAAGAATCTGCTTAGGGTTAGGCGTTTTGCGCTGCTTCGCG
ATGTACGGGCCAGATATACGCGTTGACATTGATTATTGACTAGTTATTAATAGTAATCAATTACGGGGTC
ATTAGTTCATAGCCCATATATGGAGTTCCGCGTTACATAACTTACGGTAAATGGCCCGCCTGGCTGACCG
CCCAACGACCCCCGCCCATTGACGTCAATAATGACGTATGTTCCCATAGTAACGCCAATAGGGACTTTCC
ATTGACGTCAATGGGTGGAGTATTTACGGTAAACTGCCCACTTGGCAGTACATCAAGTGTATCATATGCC
AAGTACGCCCCCTATTGACGTCAATGACGGTAAATGGCCCGCCTGGCATTATGCCCAGTACATGACCTTA
TGGGACTTTCCTACTTGGCAGTACATCTACGTATTAGTCATCGCTATTACCATGGTGATGCGGTTTTGGC
AGTACATCAATGGGCGTGGATAGCGGTTTGACTCACGGGGATTTCCAAGTCTCCACCCCATTGACGTCAA
TGGGAGTTTGTTTTGGCACCAAAATCAACGGGACTTTCCAAAATGTCGTAACAACTCCGCCCCATTGACG
CAAATGGGCGGTAGGCGTGTACGGTGGGAGGTCTATATAAGCAGAGCTCTCCCTATCAGTGATAGAGATC
TCCCTATCAGTGATAGAGATCGTCGACGAGCTCGTTTAGTGAACCGTCAGATCGCCTGGAGACGCCATCC
ACGCTGTTTTGACCTCCATAGAAGACACCGGGACCGATCCAGCCTCCGGACTCTAGCGTTTAAACTTAAG
CTTGGTACCGAGCTCGGATCCACTAGTCCAGTGTGGTGGAATTCTGCAGATATCCAATGTCAAGGGTTCC
AAGTCCTCCACCTCCGGCAGAAATGTCGAGTGGTCCCGTTGCCGAGAGCTGGTGCTATACACAGATCAAG
GTAGTGAAGTTCTCCTACATGTGGACCATCAATAACTTTAGTTTTTGCCGGGAGGAAATGGGTGAAGTCA
TAAAAAGTTCAACTTTTTCATCAGGAGCCAATGATAAACTGAAATGGTGTTTGCGAGTAAACCCGAAAGG
GCTAGATGAAGAAAGCAAAGATTACCTGTCGCTTTACCTGTTGTTGGTCAGCTGTCCAAAGAGTGAAGTT
CGGGCAAAGTTCAAGTTCTCCATCCTGAATGCCAAGGGAGAAGAAACCAAAGCTATGGAGAGTCAGCGAG
CTTATAGGTTCGTGCAAGGCAAAGACTGGGGATTCAAAAAATTCATCCGCAGAGATTTTCTCTTGGACGA
GGCCAATGGGCTTCTCCCTGATGACAAGCTCACCCTCTTCTGTGAGGTGAGTGTAGTACAAGACTCTGTC
AATATTTCTGGGCAGAATACTATGAACATGGTAAAGGTTCCTGAATGCCGGTTGGCAGATGAGTTAGGAG
GGCTGTGGGAGAACTCTCGATTCACCGACTGCTGCTTGTGTGTGGCTGGTCAAGAATTCCAGGCTCACAA
GGCTATCTTAGCAGCTCGGTCTCCAGTCTTCAGTGCCATGTTTGAACATGAAATGGAGGAGAGCAAAAAG
AATCGGGTTGAGATTAACGACGTGGAGCCTGAGGTGTTTAAGGAGATGATGTGCTTCATCTACACGGGGA
AGGCGCCGAACCTCGACAAGATGGCTGACGACTTGCTGGCAGCTGCCGATAAGTACGCCCTGGAGCGTCT
GAAGGTCATGTGTGAGGACGCCCTCTGCAGTAACCTCTCTGTGGAGAACGCTGCAGAGATTCTCATCCTG
GCTGACCTCCACAGCGCAGATCAGCTGAAGACGCAGGCAGTTGATTTCATCAACTATCATGCTTCGGATG
TCTTGGAGACCTCTGGGTGGAAGTCAATGGTGGTGTCACATCCCCACTTAGTGGCAGAAGCATACCATTC
TCTGGCTTCAGCACAGTGCCCTTTCCTGGGGCCCCCACGCAAACGCCTGAAGCAATCCTGGCGGCCGCTC
GAGTCTAGAGGGCCCTTCGAACAAAAACTCATCTCAGAAGAGGATCTGAATATGCATACCGGTCATCATC
ACCATCACCATTGAGTTTAAACCCGCTGATCAGCCTCGACTGTGCCTTCTAGTTGCCAGCCATCTGTTGT
TTGCCCCTCCCCCGTGCCTTCCTTGACCCTGGAAGGTGCCACTCCCACTGTCCTTTCCTAATAAAATGAG
GAAATTGCATCGCATTGTCTGAGTAGGTGTCATTCTATTCTGGGGGGTGGGGTGGGGCAGGACAGCAAGG
GGGAGGATTGGGAAGACAATAGCAGGCATGCTGGGGATGCGGTGGGCTCTATGGCTTCTGAGGCGGAAAG
AACCAGCTGGGGCTCTAGGGGGTATCCCC
[124 nt withheld, positions 2550-2673]
C
[91 nt withheld, positions 2675-2765]
A
[49 nt withheld, positions 2767-2815]
CCTTTGACGTTGGAGTCCACGTTCTTT
[37 nt withheld, positions 2843-2879]
ACCCTATCTCGGTCTATTCTTTTGATTTATAAGGGATTTTGCCGATTTCGGCCTATTGGTTAAAAAATGA
GCTGATTTAACAAAAATTTAACGCGAATTAATTCTGTGGAATGTGTGTCAGTTAGGGTGTGGAAAGTCCC
CAGGCTCCCCAGCAGGCAGAAGTATGCAAAGCATGCATCTCAATTAGTCAGCAACCAGGTGTGGAAAGTC
CCCAGGCTCCCCAGCAGGCAGAAGTATGCAAAGCATGCATCTCAATTAGTCAGCAACCATAGTCCCGCCC
CTAACTCCGCCCATCCCGCCCCTAACTCCGCCCAGTTCCGCCCATTCTCCGCCCCATGGCTGACTAATTT
TTTTTATTTATGCAGAGGCCGAGGCCGCCTCTGCCTCTGAGCTATTCCAGAAGTAGTGAGGAGGCTTTTT
TGGAGGCCTAGGCTTTTGCAAAAAGCTCCCGGGAGCTTGTATATCCATTTTCGGATCTGATCAGCACGTG
TTGACAATTAATCATCGGCATAGTATATCGGCATAGTATAATACGACAAGGTGAGGAACTAAACCATGGC
CAAGTTGACCAGTGCCGTTCCGGTGCTCACCGCGCGCGACGTCGCCGGAGCGGTCGAGTTCTGGACCGAC
CGGCTCGGGTTCTCCCGGGACTTCGTGGAGGACGACTTCGCCGGTGTGGTCCGGGACGACGTGACCCTGT
TCATCAGCGCGGTCCAGGACCAGGTGGTGCCGGACAACACCCTGGCCTGGGTGTGGGTGCGCGGCCTGGA
CGAGCTGTACGCCGAGTGGTCGGAGGTCGTGTCCACGAACTTCCGGGACGCCTCCGGGCCGGCCATGACC
GAGATCGGCGAGCAGCCGTGGGGGCGGGAGTTCGCCCTGCGCGACCCGGCCGGCAACTGCGTGCACTTCG
TGGCCGAGGAGCAGGACTGACACGTGCTACGAGATTTCGATTCCACCGCCGCCTTCTATGAAAGGTTGGG
CTTCGGAATCGTTTTCCGGGACGCCGGCTGGATGATCCTCCAGCGCGGGGATCTCATGCTGGAGTTCTTC
GCCCACCCCAACTTGTTTATTGCAGCTTATAATGGTTACAAATAAAGCAATAGCATCACAAATTTCACAA
ATAAAGCATTTTTTTCACTGCATTCTAGTTGTGGTTTGTCCAAACTCATCAATGTATCTTATCATGTCTG
TATACCGTCGACCTCTAGCTAGAGCTTGGCGTAATCATGGTCATAGCTGTTTCCTGTGTGAAATTGTTAT
CCGCTCACAATTCCACACAACATACGAGCCGGAAGCATAAAGTGTAAAGCCTGGGGTGCCTAATGAGTGA
GCTAACTCACATTAATTGCGTTGCGCTCACTGCCCGCTTTCCAGTCGGGAAACCTGTCGTGCCAGCTGCA
TTAATGAATCGGCCAACGCGCGGGGAGAGGCGGTTTGCGTATTGGGCGCTCTTCCGCTTCCTCGCTCACT
GACTCGCTGCGCTCGGTCGTTCGGCTGCGGCGAGCGGTATCAGCTCACTCAAAGGCGGTAATACGGTTAT
CCACAGAATCAGGGGATAACGCAGGAAAGAACATGTGAGCAAAAGGCCAGCAAAAGGCCAGGAACCGTAA
AAAGGCCGCGTTGCTGGCGTTTTTCCATAGGCTCCGCCCCCCTGACGAGCATCACAAAAATCGACGCTCA
AGTCAGAGGTGGCGAAACCCGACAGGACTATAAAGATACCAGGCGTTTCCCCCTGGAAGCTCCCTCGTGC
GCTCTCCTGTTCCGACCCTGCCGCTTACCGGATACCTGTCCGCCTTTCTCCCTTCGGGAAGCGTGGCGCT
TTCTCATAGCTCACGCTGTAGGTATCTCAGTTCGGTGTAGGTCGTTCGCTCCAAGCTGGGCTGTGTGCAC
GAACCCCCCGTTCAGCCCGACCGCTGCGCCTTATCCGGTAACTATCGTCTTGAGTCCAACCCGGTAAGAC
ACGACTTATCGCCACTGGCAGCAGCCACTGGTAACAGGATTAGCAGAGCGAGGTATGTAGGCGGTGCTAC
AGAGTTCTTGAAGTGGTGGCCTAACTACGGCTACACTAGAAGAACAGTATTTGGTATCTGCGCTCTGCTG
AAGCCAGTTACCTTCGGAAAAAGAGTTGGTAGCTCTTGATCCGGCAAACAAACCACCGCTGGTAGCGGTG
GTTTTTTTGTTTGCAAGCAGCAGATTACGCGCAGAAAAAAAGGATCTCAAGAAGATCCTTTGATCTTTTC
TACGGGGTCTGACGCTCAGTGGAACGAAAACTCACGTTAAGGGATTTTGGTCATGAGATTATCAAAAAGG
ATCTTCACCTAGATCCTTTTAAATTAAAAATGAAGTTTTAAATCAATCTAAAGTATATATGAGTAAACTT
GGTCTGACAGTTACCAATGCTTAATCAGTGAGGCACCTATCTCAGCGATCTGTCTATTTCGTTCATCCAT
AGTTGCCTGACTCCCCGTCGTGTAGATAACTACGATACGGGAGGGCTTACCATCTGGCCCCAGTGCTGCA
ATGATACCGCGAGACCCACGCTCACCGGCTCCAGATTTATCAGCAATAAACCAGCCAGCCGGAAGGGCCG
AGCGCAGAAGTGGTCCTGCAACTTTATCCGCCTCCATCCAGTCTATTAATTGTTGCCGGGAAGCTAGAGT
AAGTAGTTCGCCAGTTAATAGTTTGCGCAACGTTGTTGCCATTGCTACAGGCATCGTGGTGTCACGCTCG
TCGTTTGGTATGGCTTCATTCAGCTCCGGTTCCCAACGATCAAGGCGAGTTACATGATCCCCCATGTTGT
GCAAAAAAGCGGTTAGCTCCTTCGGTCCTCCGATCGTTGTCAGAAGTAAGTTGGCCGCAGTGTTATCACT
CATGGTTATGGCAGCACTGCATAATTCTCTTACTGTCATGCCATCCGTAAGATGCTTTTCTGTGACTGGT
GAGTACTCAACCAAGTCATTCTGAGAATAGTGTATGCGGCGACCGAGTTGCTCTTGCCCGGCGTCAATAC
GGGATAATACCGCGCCACATAGCAGAACTTTAAAAGTGCTCATCATTGGAAAACGTTCTTCGGGGCGAAA
ACTCTCAAGGATCTTACCGCTGTTGAGATCCAGTTCGATGTAACCCACTCGTGCACCCAACTGATCTTCA
GCATCTTTTACTTTCACCAGCGTTTCTGGGTGAGCAAAAACAGGAAGGCAAAATGCCGCAAAAAAGGGAA
TAAGGGCGACACGGAAATGTTGAATACTCATACTCTTCCTTTTTCAATATTATTGAAGCATTTATCAGGG
TTATTGTCTCATGAGCGGATACATATTTGAATGTATTTAGAAAAATAAACAAATAGGGGTTCCGCGCACA
TTTCCCCGAAAAGTGCCACCTGACGTC
Features (pLannotate 1.2.2; 22 found; start..end, strand, type, name):
     28..80      -  misc_feature   bom (fragment): basis of mobility region from pBR322
    235..614     +  enhancer       CMV enhancer: human cytomegalovirus immediate early enhancer
    615..818     +  promoter       CMV promoter: human cytomegalovirus (CMV) immediate early promoter
    820..839     +  promoter       PLtetO-1 promoter (fragment): modified phage lambda PL promoter with tet operator sites (Lutz and Bujard, 1997)
    841..860     +  promoter       PLtetO-1 promoter (fragment): modified phage lambda PL promoter with tet operator sites (Lutz and Bujard, 1997)
    868..901     +  promoter       TRE3GV promoter (fragment): 3rd-generation Tet-responsive promoter that can be activated by binding of Tet-On® 3G, optimized for retroviral and lentiviral vectors
   1037..2158    +  CDS            SPOP: SPOP_HUMAN - Experimental evidence at protein level: Swiss-Prot protein existence level 1. Component of a cullin-RING-based BCR (BTB-CUL3-RBX1) E3 ubiquitin-protein ligase complex that mediates the ubiquitination of target proteins, leading most often to their proteasomal degradation. In complex with CUL3, involved in ubiquitination and proteasomal degradation of BRMS1, DAXX, PDX1/IPF1, GLI2 and GLI3. In complex with CUL3, involved in ubiquitination of MACROH2A1 and BMI1; this does not lead to their proteasomal degradation. Inhibits transcriptional activation of PDX1/IPF1 targets, such as insu
   2280..2504    +  polyA_signal   bGH poly(A) signal: bovine growth hormone polyadenylation signal
   2508..2529    +  promoter       SV40 promoter (fragment): SV40 enhancer and early promoter
   2550..2978    +  rep_origin     f1 ori (sequence partly withheld): f1 bacteriophage origin of replication; arrow indicates direction of (+) strand synthesis
   2992..3321    +  promoter       SV40 promoter: SV40 enhancer and early promoter
   3369..3416    +  promoter       EM7 promoter: synthetic bacterial promoter&nbsp
   3435..3809    +  CDS            BleoR: antibiotic-binding protein; Sh ble from Streptoalloteichus hindustanus; confers resistance to bleomycin, phleomycin, and Zeocin™
   3819..3944    +  CDS            ble (fragment): BLE_KLEPN - Experimental evidence at protein level: Swiss-Prot protein existence level 1. Binding protein with a strong affinity to the bleomycin family of antibiotics. Binds to CL990; an antimitotic-antibiotic compound. From Klebsiella pneumoniae.
   3939..4060    +  polyA_signal   SV40 poly(A) signal: SV40 polyadenylation signal
   4133..4149    -  protein_bind   lac operator: The lac repressor binds to the lac operator to inhibit transcription in E. coli. This inhibition can be relieved by adding lactose or isopropyl-β-D-thiogalactopyranoside (IPTG). lac repressor encoded by lacI
   4157..4187    -  promoter       lac promoter: promoter for the E. coli lac operon
   4202..4223    -  protein_bind   CAP binding site: CAP binding activates transcription in the presence of cAMP. E. coli catabolite activator protein
   4236..4328    -  CDS            lacI (fragment): lac repressor; lacI; The lac repressor binds to the lac operator to inhibit transcription in E. coli. This inhibition can be relieved by adding lactose or isopropyl-β-D-thiogalactopyranoside (IPTG).
   4511..5099    -  rep_origin     ori: high-copy-number ColE1/pMB1/pBR322/pUC origin of replication
   5270..6130    -  CDS            AmpR: β-lactamase; bla; confers resistance to ampicillin, carbenicillin, and related antibiotics
   6131..6235    -  promoter       AmpR promoter: bla
