[The description below was written by a language model from this plasmid's Addgene catalogue record and pLannotate feature annotations shown in this document.]
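Description:
pCDNA4/TO-SPOP-myc (R354H) is a mammalian expression plasmid built on the pcDNA4/TO/myc backbone for tetracycline-regulated production of a myc-tagged SPOP mutant. It is propagated in E. coli through a high-copy ColE1/pUC-type origin with ampicillin selection (AmpR under its own bla promoter), and it also carries an f1 origin. For selection in mammalian cells there is a bleomycin/Zeocin resistance gene (Sh ble) driven by the SV40 early promoter and terminated by an SV40 polyadenylation signal. An EM7 promoter upstream of the same gene allows the marker to be expressed in bacteria as well.

The expression cassette consists of the human CMV immediate early enhancer and promoter followed by two short elements that the annotation software labels as PLtetO-1 fragments. These correspond to tandem tet operator sites placed just downstream of the promoter. In cells that express the Tet repressor, these operators hold transcription off until tetracycline or doxycycline is added, which is the basis of the inducible design stated in the record.

Downstream lies the SPOP coding sequence, ending at a bovine growth hormone polyadenylation signal. The catalogue lists the insert as mouse Spop with an R354H substitution, whereas the automated annotation matched it to the human SPOP protein entry; the record does not resolve this difference. The C-terminal myc tag is described as supplied by the backbone but is not separately annotated in the feature table.

SPOP is the substrate adaptor of a cullin-3-based E3 ubiquitin ligase. The associated publication title concerns how SPOP oligomer size affects its clustering and phase separation, suggesting that this mutant is used for such studies in cells.
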