Addgene plasmid #197006: pCDNA4/TO-SPOP-myc (R354H)
Purpose: Mammalian inducible expression vector for myc-tagged SPOP
Depositing lab: Tanja Mittag. Depositing organization: St. Jude Children's Research Hospital. Publication: Reduction of oligomer size modulates the competition between cluster formation and phase separation of the tumor suppressor SPOP. Sabri N, Cuneo MJ, Marzahn MR, Lee J, Bouchard JJ, Gullulu O, Vaithiyalingam S, Borgia MB, Schmit J, Mittag T. J Biol Chem. 2023 Dec;299(12):105427. doi: 10.1016/j.jbc.2023.105427. Epub 2023 Nov 4. PubMed 37926283.
Backbone
  Vector backbone: pcDNA4/TO/myc
  Vector type: Mammalian Expression
Growth in bacteria
  Bacterial resistance: Ampicillin, 100 μg/mL
  Growth temperature: 37°C
  Growth strain: DH5alpha
  Copy number: High Copy
Gene/Insert
  Gene/Insert name: SPOP
  Species: M. musculus (mouse)
  Mutation: R354H
  Entrez Gene: Spop (a.k.a. Pcif1, TEF2)
  Tag / fusion protein: myc (C terminal on backbone)
  Cloning method: Restriction Enzyme; 5′ cloning site unknown (unknown if destroyed); 3′ cloning site unknown (unknown if destroyed)
Terms and licenses: Academic/Nonprofit Terms; Industry Terms: Not Available to Industry
How to cite: pCDNA4/TO-SPOP-myc (R354H) was a gift from Tanja Mittag (Addgene plasmid # 197006 ; http://n2t.net/addgene:197006 ; RRID:Addgene_197006)
